>Addgene plasmid #176660 | pLib6.4-Aaeg_972 | addgene full sequence | sequence record 348624 | Addgene NGS Result
GACGAAAGGGCCTCGTGATACGCCTATTTTTATAGGTTAATGTCATGATAATAATGGTTTCTTAGACGTC
AGGTGGCACTTTTCGGGGAAATGTGCGCGGAACCCCTATTTGTTTATTTTTCTAAATACATTCAAATATG
TATCCGCTCATGAGACAATAACCCTGATAAATGCTTCAATAATATTGAAAAAGGAAGAGTATGAGTATTC
AACATTTCCGTGTCGCCCTTATTCCCTTTTTTGCGGCATTTTGCCTTCCTGTTTTTGCTCACCCAGAAAC
GCTGGTGAAAGTAAAAGATGCTGAAGATCAGTTGGGTGCACGAGTGGGTTACATCGAACTGGATCTCAAC
AGCGGTAAGATCCTTGAGAGTTTTCGCCCCGAAGAACGTTTTCCAATGATGAGCACTTTTAAAGTTCTGC
TATGTGGCGCGGTATTATCCCGTATTGACGCCGGGCAAGAGCAACTCGGTCGCCGCATACACTATTCTCA
GAATGACTTGGTTGAGTACTCACCAGTCACAGAAAAGCATCTTACGGATGGCATGACAGTAAGAGAATTA
TGCAGTGCTGCCATAACCATGAGTGATAACACTGCGGCCAACTTACTTCTGACAACGATCGGAGGACCGA
AGGAGCTAACCGCTTTTTTGCACAACATGGGGGATCATGTAACTCGCCTTGATCGTTGGGAACCGGAGCT
GAATGAAGCCATACCAAACGACGAGCGTGACACCACGATGCCTGTAGCAATGGCAACAACGTTGCGCAAA
CTATTAACTGGCGAACTACTTACTCTAGCTTCCCGGCAACAATTAATAGACTGGATGGAGGCGGATAAAG
TTGCAGGACCACTTCTGCGCTCGGCCCTTCCGGCTGGCTGGTTTATTGCTGATAAATCTGGAGCCGGTGA
GCGTGGGTCTCGCGGTATCATTGCAGCACTGGGGCCAGATGGTAAGCCCTCCCGTATCGTAGTTATCTAC
ACGACGGGGAGTCAGGCAACTATGGATGAACGAAATAGACAGATCGCTGAGATAGGTGCCTCACTGATTA
AGCATTGGTAACTGTCAGACCAAGTTTACTCATATATACTTTAGATTGATTTAAAACTTCATTTTTAATT
TAAAAGGATCTAGGTGAAGATCCTTTTTGATAATCTCATGACCAAAATCCCTTAACGTGAGTTTTCGTTC
CACTGAGCGTCAGACCCCGTAGAAAAGATCAAAGGATCTTCTTGAGATCCTTTTTTTCTGCGCGTAATCT
GCTGCTTGCAAACAAAAAAACCACCGCTACCAGCGGTGGTTTGTTTGCCGGATCAAGAGCTACCAACTCT
TTTTCCGAAGGTAACTGGCTTCAGCAGAGCGCAGATACCAAATACTGTTCTTCTAGTGTAGCCGTAGTTA
GGCCACCACTTCAAGAACTCTGTAGCACCGCCTACATACCTCGCTCTGCTAATCCTGTTACCAGTGGCTG
CTGCCAGTGGCGATAAGTCGTGTCTTACCGGGTTGGACTCAAGACGATAGTTACCGGATAAGGCGCAGCG
GTCGGGCTGAACGGGGGGTTCGTGCACACAGCCCAGCTTGGAGCGAACGACCTACACCGAACTGAGATAC
CTACAGCGTGAGCTATGAGAAAGCGCCACGCTTCCCGAAGGGAGAAAGGCGGACAGGTATCCGGTAAGCG
GCAGGGTCGGAACAGGAGAGCGCACGAGGGAGCTTCCAGGGGGAAACGCCTGGTATCTTTATAGTCCTGT
CGGGTTTCGCCACCTCTGACTTGAGCGTCGATTTTTGTGATGCTCGTCAGGGGGGCGGAGCCTATGGAAA
AACGCCAGCAACGCGGCCTTTTTACGGTTCCTGGCCTTTTGCTGGCCTTTTGCTCACATGTTCTTTCCTG
CGTTATCCCCTGATTCTGTGGATAACCGTATTACCGCCTTTGAGTGAGCTGATACCGCTCGCCGCAGCCG
AACGACCGAGCGCAGCGAGTCAGTGAGCGAGGAAGCGGAAGAGCGCCCAATACGCAAACCGCCTCTCCCC
GCGCGTTGGCCGATTCATTAATGCAGCTGGCACGACAGGTTTCCCGACTGGAAAGCGGGCAGTGAGCGCA
ACGCAATTAATGTGAGTTAGCTCACTCATTAGGCACCCCAGGCTTTACACTTTATGCTTCCGGCTCGTAT
GTTGTGTGGAATTGTGAGCGGATAACAATTTCACACAGGAAACAGCTATGACCATGATTACGCCAAGCTT
GCATGCCTGCAGGTCGACTCTAGAGGATCCCCCGGGTGCCAGGGCGTGCCCTTGGGCTCCCCGGGCGCGT
ACTTCGAACGTCGGCTGGCTGGATTCCAATTTGAATATTGGCTAATTGGAAGAGATGGAAGTTTTTGAAT
GGATGATTGAATAATTGAAGCGACTCCGGGTACGTGTTTGTAAGCTCTGCAACAGTGACATAGATTTGTG
TCAGTCCATCACTAGAATCAAATCAACTTGTACTTGCTATATAAATGGCTAGGACTAGCGGAAGATTTGG
GTCTTCGAGAAGACCTGTTTTAGAGCTAGAAATAGCAAGTTAAAATAAGGCTAGTCCGTTATCAACTTGA
AAAAGTGGCACCGAGTCGGTGCTTTTTTTTCGGATTTGTCATGCATTGAACTAAGTTAGTTTTCACAGTA
ATAAAACCTCATTTTTTGCCTACCTGGAGCCTGAGAGTTGTTCAATAAAATAAAAATGTTTCGTTTTTTT
GCTTTCGCCAGTATTTATTATTTTTCATCAATATGTATTCAATTTGGTATGTATTTAGTAATTGGGTACC
CAGCATGCAATTCTATATTCTAAAAACACAAATGATACTTCTAAAAAAAAATCATGAATGGCATCAACTC
TGAATCAAATCTTTGCAGATGCACCTACTTCTCATTTCCACTGTCACATCATTTTTCCAGATCTCGCTGC
CTGTTATGTGGCCCACAAACCAAGACACGTTTTATGGCCATTAAAGCTGGCTGATCGTCGCCAAACACCA
AATACATAATGAATATGTACACATTCGAGAAAGAAGCGATCAAAGAAGCATCTTCGGGCGGAGTAGGAGA
ATGCGGAGGAGAAGGAGAACGAGCTGATCTAGTATCTCTCCACAATCCAATGCCAACTGACCAACTGGCC
ATATTCGGAGCAATTTGAAGCCAATTTCCATCGCCTGGCGATCGCTCCATTCTTGGCTATATGTTTTTCA
CCGTTACCCGGGGCCATTTTCAAAGACTCGTCGGCAAGATAAGATTGTGTCACTCGCTGTCTCTCTTCAT
TTGTCGAAGAATGCTGAGGAATTTCGCGATGACGTCGGCGAGTATTTTGAAGAATGAGAATAATTTGTAT
TTATACGAAAATCAGTTAGTGGAATTTTCTACAAAAACATGTTATCTATAGATAATTTTGTTGCAAAATA
TGTTGACTATGACAAAGATTGTATGTATATACCTTTAATGTATTCTCATTTTCTTATGTATTTATAATGG
CAATGATGATACTGATGATATTTTAAGATGATGCCAGACCAAAAGGCTTGAATTTCTGCGTCTTTTGCCG
AACGCAGTGCATGTGCAATTGTTGTTTTTTGGAATATTCAATTTTCGGACTGTCCGCTTTGATTTCAGTT
TCTTGGCTTATTCAAAAAGCAAAGTAAAGCCAAAAAAGCGAGATGGCAATACCAAATGCGGCAAAACGGT
AGTGGAAGGAAAGGGGTGCGGGGCAGCGGAAGGAAGGGTGGGGCGGGGCGTGGCGGGGTCTGTGGCTGGG
CGCGACGTCACCGACGTTGGAGCCACTCCTTTGACCATGTGTGCGTGTGTGTATTATTCGTGTCTCGCCA
CTCGCCGGTTGTTTTTTTCTTTTTATGCTGCGCTCTCTCTAGCGCCATCTCGCTTACGCATGCTCAACGC
ACCGCATGTTGCCGTTTCCTTTTATGCGTCATTTTGGCTCGAAATAGGCAATTATTTAAACAAAGATTAG
TCAACGAAAACGCTAAAATAAATAAGTCTACAATATGGTTACTTATTGCCATGTGTGTGCAGCCAACGAT
AGCAACAAAAGCAACAACACAGGTGGCTTTCCCTCTTTCACTTTTTGTTTGCAAGCCGCGTGCGAGCAAG
ACGGCACGACCGGCAAACGCAATTACGCTGACAAAGAGCAGACGAAGTTTTGGCGAAAAACATCAAGGCG
CCTGATACGAATGCATTTGCAATAACAATTGCGATATTTAATATTGTTTATGAAGCTGTTTGACTTCAAA
ACACACAAAAAAAAAAATAAAACAAATTATTTGAAAGAGAATTAGGAATCGGACGCTTATCGTTAGGGTA
ACAACAAGAAATGCTTACTGAGTCACAGCCTCTGGAAAACTGCCGCAAGCCAGAGAGAGAGAGAAAAAGA
GGGAGAGCAGCTTAGACCGCATGTGCTTGTGTGTGAGGCGTCTCTCTCTTCGTCTCTGTTGCGCAAACGC
ATAGACTGCACTGAAAAAATCGATTACCTATTTTTTATGAATGAATATTTGCACTATTACTATTCAAAAC
TATTAAGATAGCAATCACATTCAATAGCCAAATACTATACCACCTGAGCGATGCAACGAAATGATCAATT
TGAGCAAAAATGCTGCATATTTAGGACGGCATCATTATAGAAATGCTTCTTGCTGTGTACTTTTCTCTCG
TCTGGCAGCTGTTTCGCCGTTATTGTTAAAACCGGCTTAAGTTAGGTGTGTTTTCTACGACTAGTGAATG
CCCTACTAGAAGATGTGTGTTGCACAAAATGTCCCTGGAATAACCAATTTGAAGTGCAGATAGCAGTAAA
CGTAAGCTAATATGAATATTATTTAACTGTAATGTTTTAATATCGCTGGACATTACTAATAAACCCACTA
TAAACACATGTACATATGTATGTTTTGGCATACAATGAGTAGTTGGGGAAAAAATGTGTAAAAGCACCGT
GACCATCACAGCATAAAGATAACCAGCTGAAGTATCGAATATGAGTAACCCCCAAATTGAATCACATGCC
GCAACTGATAGGACCCATGGAAGTACACTCTTCATGGCGATATACAAGACACACACAAGCACGAACACCC
AGTTGCGGAGGAAATTCTCCGTAAATGAAAACCCAATCGGCGAACAATTCATACCCATATATGGTAAAAG
TTTTGAACGCGACTTGAGAGCGGAGAGCATTGCGGCTGATAAGGTTTTAGCGCTAAGCGGGCTTTATAAA
ACGGGCTGCGGGACCAGTTTTCATATCACTACCGTTTGAGTTCTTGTGCTGTGTGGATACTCCTCCCGAC
ACAAAGCCGCTCCATCAGCCAGCAGTCGTCTAATCCAGAGACCCCGGATCCAGGAATTCGCCCTTGTTTA
AACATGGTGAGCAAGGGCGAGGAGCTGTTCACCGGGGTGGTGCCCATCCTGGTCGAGCTGGACGGCGACG
TAAACGGCCACAAGTTCAGCGTGTCCGGCGAGGGCGAGGGCGATGCCACCTACGGCAAGCTGACCCTGAA
GTTCATCTGCACCACCGGCAAGCTGCCCGTGCCCTGGCCCACCCTCGTGACCACCCTGACCTACGGCGTG
CAGTGCTTCAGCCGCTACCCCGACCACATGAAGCAGCACGACTTCTTCAAGTCCGCCATGCCCGAAGGCT
ACGTCCAGGAGCGCACCATCTTCTTCAAGGGCGACGGCAACTACAAGACCCGCGCCGAGGTGAAGTTCGA
GGGCGACACCCTGGTGAACCGCATCGAGCTGAAGGGCATCGACTTCAAGGAGGACGGCAACATCCTGGGG
CACAAGCTGGAGTACAACTACAACAGCCACAACGTCTATATCATGGCCGACAAGCAGAAGAACGGCATCA
AGGTGAACTTCAAGATCCGCCACAACATCGAGGACGGCAGCGTGCAGCTCGCCGACCACTACCAGCAGAA
CACCCCCATCGGCGACGGCCCCGTGCTGCTGCCCGACAACCACTACCTGAGCACCCAGTCCGCCCTGAGC
AAAGACCCCAACGAGAAGCGCGATCACATGGTCCTGCTGGAGTTCGTGACCGCCGCCGGGATCACTCTCG
GCATGGACGAGCTGTACAAGCTTGAGGGCAGAGGAAGCCTTCTAACATGCGGTGACGTGGAGGAGAATCC
CGGCCCTGCTAGCGGTAGCGGCAGCGGTAGCATGACCGAGTACAAGCCCACGGTGCGCCTCGCCACCCGC
GACGACGTCCCCCGGGCCGTACGCACCCTCGCCGCCGCGTTCGCCGACTACCCCGCCACGCGCCACACCG
TCGACCCGGACCGCCACATCGAGCGGGTCACCGAGCTGCAAGAACTCTTCCTCACGCGCGTCGGGCTCGA
CATCGGCAAGGTGTGGGTCGCGGACGACGGCGCCGCGGTGGCGGTCTGGACCACGCCGGAGAGCGTCGAA
GCGGGGGCGGTGTTCGCCGAGATCGGCCCGCGCATGGCCGAGTTGAGCGGTTCCCGGCTGGCCGCGCAGC
AACAGATGGAAGGCCTCCTGGCGCCGCACCGGCCCAAGGAGCCCGCGTGGTTCCTGGCCACCGTCGGCGT
CTCGCCCGACCACCAGGGCAAGGGTCTGGGCAGCGCCGTCGTGCTCCCCGGAGTGGAGGCGGCCGAGCGC
GCCGGGGTGCCCGCCTTCCTGGAGACCTCCGCGCCCCGCAACCTCCCCTTCTACGAGCGGCTCGGCTTCA
CCGTCACCGCCGACGTCGAGGTGCCCGAAGGACCGCGCACCTGGTGCATGACCCGCAAGCCCGGTGCCTG
ACTCGAGGGATCCAGACATGATAAGATACATTGATGAGTTTGGACAAACCACAACTAGAATGCAGTGAAA
AAAATGCTTTATTTGTGAAATTTGTGATGCTATTGCTTTATTTGTAACCATTATAAGCTGCAATAAACAA
GTTAACAACAACAATTGCATTCATTTTATGTTTCAGGTTCAGGGGGAGGTGTGGGAGGTTTTTTAAAGCA
AGTAAAACCTCTACAAATGTGGTATGGCTGATTATGATCAGTCGACCGATGCCCTTGAGAGCCTTCAACC
CAGTCAGCTCCTTCCGGTGGGCGCGGGGCATGACTATCGTCGCCGCACTTATGGTACGCGCCCGGGGAGC
CCAAGGGCACGCCCTGGCACCCGAAGGGCGAATTCACTGGCCGTCGTTTTACAACGTCGTGACTGGGAAA
ACCCTGGCGTTACCCAACTTAATCGCCTTGCAGCACATCCCCCTTTCGCCAGCTGGCGTAATAGCGAAGA
GGCCCGCACCGATCGCCCTTCCCAACAGTTGCGCAGCCTGAATGGCGAATGGCGCCTGATGCGGTATTTT
CTCCTTACGCATCTGTGCGGTATTTCACACCGCATATGGTGCACTCTCAGTACAATCTGCTCTGATGCCG
CATAGTTAAGCCAGCCCCGACACCCGCCAACACCCGCTGACGCGCCCTGACGGGCTTGTCTGCTCCCGGC
ATCCGCTTACAGACAAGCTGTGACCGTCTCCGGGAGCTGCATGTGTCAGAGGTTTTCACCGTCATCACCG
AAACGCGCGA
Features (pLannotate 1.2.2; 20 found; start..end, strand, type, name):
     96..200     +  promoter       AmpR promoter: bla
    201..1061    +  CDS            AmpR: β-lactamase; bla; confers resistance to ampicillin, carbenicillin, and related antibiotics
   1232..1820    +  rep_origin     ori: high-copy-number ColE1/pMB1/pBR322/pUC origin of replication
   2003..2095    +  CDS            lacI (fragment): lac repressor; lacI; The lac repressor binds to the lac operator to inhibit transcription in E. coli. This inhibition can be relieved by adding lactose or isopropyl-β-D-thiogalactopyranoside (IPTG).
   2108..2129    +  protein_bind   CAP binding site: CAP binding activates transcription in the presence of cAMP. E. coli catabolite activator protein
   2144..2174    +  promoter       lac promoter: promoter for the E. coli lac operon
   2182..2198    +  protein_bind   lac operator: The lac repressor binds to the lac operator to inhibit transcription in E. coli. This inhibition can be relieved by adding lactose or isopropyl-β-D-thiogalactopyranoside (IPTG). lac repressor encoded by lacI
   2235..2272    -  misc_feature   MCS (fragment): pUC18/19 multiple cloning site
   2276..2309    +  protein_bind   attB: minimal attB site for the φC31 integrase (Groth et al., 2000) phage φC31 integrase
   2537..2612    +  misc_RNA       gRNA scaffold: guide RNA scaffold for the Streptococcus pyogenes CRISPR/Cas9 system
   2853..5362    +  promoter       Ac5 promoter: Drosophila melanogaster actin 5C promoter
   5394..6110    +  CDS            EGFP: EGFP is a basic (constitutively fluorescent) green fluorescent protein published in 1996, derived from Aequorea victoria. It is reported to be a rapidly-maturing weak dimer with moderate acid sensitivity.
   6192..6791    +  CDS            PuroR: puromycin N-acetyltransferase; pac from Streptomyces alboniger; confers resistance to puromycin
   6799..6933    -  polyA_signal   SV40 poly(A) signal: SV40 polyadenylation signal
   6956..7040    -  CDS            large T antigen (fragment): large T antigen from SV40 (simian virus 40)
   7041..7123    +  CDS            TcR (fragment): tetracycline efflux protein; tet; confers resistance to tetracycline
   7127..7160    -  protein_bind   attB: minimal attB site for the φC31 integrase (Groth et al., 2000) phage φC31 integrase
   7172..7329    +  CDS            lacZα (fragment): LacZα fragment of β-galactosidase; lacZ fragment
   7335..7434    -  misc_feature   bom (fragment): basis of mobility region from pBR322
   7536..1       -  CDS            rop (fragment) (across the origin): Rop protein, which maintains plasmids at low copy number; rop
