[The description below was written by a language model from this plasmid's Addgene catalogue record and pLannotate feature annotations shown in this document.]
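Description:
pLib6.4-Aaeg_972 is an empty sgRNA-expression and library-delivery backbone for CRISPR work in mosquito cells, built on pUC19. It propagates in E. coli as a high-copy plasmid through the ColE1/pUC origin and is selected with ampicillin via the β-lactamase gene. Remnants of the pUC lac region (CAP site, lac promoter and operator, MCS and lacZα fragments) and short fragments annotated as lacI, TcR, bom and rop appear to be backbone or cloning leftovers rather than functional parts.

The payload lies between two minimal φC31 attB sites in opposite orientation, an arrangement that allows φC31 integrase to swap the intervening cassette into a matching attP acceptor locus by recombination-mediated cassette exchange, leaving the bacterial backbone behind. Within this interval, the catalogue entry describes an Aedes aegypti U6 promoter (AAEL028972) driving the sgRNA. The automated annotation does not label this promoter, but it would presumably occupy the unannotated stretch between the first attB and the S. pyogenes Cas9 gRNA scaffold. Guide targeting sequences are cloned into a BbsI cassette. Downstream, the Drosophila melanogaster Actin5C promoter drives EGFP joined through a 2A peptide to puromycin N-acetyltransferase, so that integrants both fluoresce and can be selected with puromycin. An SV40 polyadenylation signal follows this unit, although it is annotated on the opposite strand.

No insert is present as deposited. The vector is intended for cloning single guides or pooled guide libraries and integrating them at a defined attP site in an acceptor cell line or organism, supporting pooled CRISPR knockout screening in mosquito cells.
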