Addgene plasmid #176660: pLib6.4-Aaeg_972
Purpose: (Empty Backbone) Expression of sgRNA under Ae. Aegypti U6 (AAEL028972) promoter & delivery of D.mel-Actin5C::EGFP-2A-puro|sgRNA cassette through PhiC31 RCME to AttP acceptor cell line/organism
Depositing lab: Norbert Perrimon. Depositing organization: Harvard Medical School. Publication: Bioinformatic and cell-based tools for pooled CRISPR knockout screening in mosquitos. Viswanatha R, Mameli E, Rodiger J, Merckaert P, Feitosa-Suntheimer F, Colpitts TM, Mohr SE, Hu Y, Perrimon N. Nat Commun. 2021 Nov 24;12(1):6825. doi: 10.1038/s41467-021-27129-3. PubMed 34819517.
Backbone
  Vector backbone: pUC19
  Vector type: Insect Expression ; CRISPR
  Selectable markers: Puromycin
Growth in bacteria
  Bacterial resistance: Ampicillin, 100 μg/mL
  Growth temperature: 37°C
  Growth strain: DH5alpha
  Copy number: High Copy
Gene/Insert
  Gene/Insert name: None
Terms and licenses: Academic/Nonprofit Terms; Industry Terms: Not Available to Industry
Depositor comments: Cloning of sgRNA targeting sequence into BbsI cassette. Please visit https://www.biorxiv.org/content/10.1101/2021.03.29.437496v2 for bioRxiv preprint.
How to cite: pLib6.4-Aaeg_972 was a gift from Norbert Perrimon (Addgene plasmid # 176660 ; http://n2t.net/addgene:176660 ; RRID:Addgene_176660)
